Addgene plasmid #147359: pAc5.1B-lambdaN-HA-DmNot1-K1277A-dsRNAres_R
Purpose: Insect Expression of DmNot1-K1277A-dsRNAres
Depositing lab: Elisa Izaurralde. Depositing organization: Max Planck Institute for Developmental Biology. Publication: The structural basis for the interaction between the CAF1 nuclease and the NOT1 scaffold of the human CCR4-NOT deadenylase complex. Petit AP, Wohlbold L, Bawankar P, Huntzinger E, Schmidt S, Izaurralde E, Weichenrieder O. Nucleic Acids Res. 2012 Nov;40(21):11058-72. doi: 10.1093/nar/gks883. Epub 2012 Sep 12. PubMed 22977175.
Backbone
  Vector backbone: Unknown
  Vector type: Insect Expression
Growth in bacteria
  Bacterial resistance: Ampicillin, 100 μg/mL
  Growth temperature: 37°C
  Growth strain: DH5alpha
  Copy number: Low Copy
Gene/Insert
  Gene/Insert name: DmNot1-K1277A-dsRNAres
  Species: D. melanogaster (fly)
  Mutation: 10 silent mutations and two non silent N605S, K759M compared to the sequence given by NCBI: NM_001103772.2.
  Entrez Gene: Not1 (a.k.a. Dmel_CG34407, CG1874, CG1884, CG34407, Dmel\CG34407, Dmel_CG1874, Dmel_CG1884, NOT, NOT1, anon-EST:Liang-1.29, anon-WO0118547.221, clone 1.29, not1)
  Cloning method: Unknown
Terms and licenses: Academic/Nonprofit Terms; Industry Terms: Not Available to Industry
Depositor comments: Plasmids from this collection were made available to the research community and donated after the lab closed. Please note that the sequence provided by the depositing laboratory may be theoretical/predicted or based on Sanger sequencing results. There may be discrepancies between sequencing results obtained by Addgene and the depositor sequence. If an Addgene verified sequence is not available, please contact before placing your order to request that our lab fully sequence the plasmid.
How to cite: pAc5.1B-lambdaN-HA-DmNot1-K1277A-dsRNAres_R was a gift from Elisa Izaurralde (Addgene plasmid # 147359 ; http://n2t.net/addgene:147359 ; RRID:Addgene_147359)
