[The description below was written by a language model from this plasmid's Addgene catalogue record and pLannotate feature annotations shown in this document.]
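Description:
pAc5.1B-lambdaN-HA-DmNot1-K1277A-dsRNAres_R is an insect-cell expression plasmid of about 13 kb. The catalogue lists its backbone as unknown, but the name and annotated parts point to a pAc5.1-type vector. Expression is driven by the constitutive Drosophila melanogaster actin 5C (Ac5) promoter and terminated by an SV40 polyadenylation signal. In bacteria the plasmid is maintained through a ColE1/pUC-family origin and selected with ampicillin via the bla gene and its own promoter. The record describes it as low copy despite the origin type. Short annotated fragments of SV40 large T antigen and of a tetracycline resistance gene appear to be non-functional backbone remnants.

The open reading frame begins with a fragment of the bacteriophage lambda N protein, the short peptide that binds boxB RNA hairpins, followed by an HA epitope (annotated as a partial 3xHA match). The feature table leaves the long stretch after these tags unannotated, and this region corresponds to the catalogued insert, Drosophila Not1, the scaffold subunit of the CCR4-NOT deadenylase complex. A vector-derived V5 tag lies downstream, but the record does not say whether it is in frame with the insert or translated.

The insert carries the K1277A substitution named in the title. Relative to the reference transcript, the record lists ten silent changes and two non-silent ones (N605S, K759M). The "dsRNAres" designation suggests that the coding sequence was altered to escape a dsRNA directed against endogenous Not1, which would allow complementation after knockdown, although the record does not say which changes serve this purpose. The lambdaN tag makes the protein suitable for tethering to boxB-containing reporter mRNAs in fly cells. The associated work concerns the interaction between the CAF1 nuclease and NOT1, so the point mutant was probably made to probe that interface, though the record does not state this.
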