Features (pLannotate 1.2.2; 10 found; start..end, strand, type, name):
     56..2568    +  promoter       Ac5 promoter: Drosophila melanogaster actin 5C promoter
   2588..2653    +  CDS            N (fragment): REGN_LAMBD - Experimental evidence at protein level: Swiss-Prot protein existence level 1. Plays a role as a transcriptional antitermination factor that allows the virus to initiate its lytic phase. Activates expression of the delayed viral early genes by modifying host RNA polymerase (RNAP) into a form that is resistant to termination signals. This antitermination function requires the host NusA protein which serves to stabilize the interaction between antitermination protein N and host RNA polymerase. From Escherichia phage lambda (Bacteriophage lambda).
   2678..2704    +  CDS            3xHA (fragment): three tandem HA epitope tags
  10263..10304   +  CDS            V5 tag: epitope tag from simian virus 5
  10404..10538   -  polyA_signal   SV40 poly(A) signal: SV40 polyadenylation signal
  10561..10645   -  CDS            large T antigen (fragment): large T antigen from SV40 (simian virus 40)
  10646..11116   +  CDS            TcR (fragment): tetracycline efflux protein; tet; confers resistance to tetracycline
  11160..11748   -  rep_origin     ori: high-copy-number ColE1/pMB1/pBR322/pUC origin of replication
  11919..12779   -  CDS            AmpR: β-lactamase; bla; confers resistance to ampicillin, carbenicillin, and related antibiotics
  12780..12884   -  promoter       AmpR promoter: bla
>Addgene plasmid #147359 | pAc5.1B-lambdaN-HA-DmNot1-K1277A-dsRNAres_R | depositor full sequence | sequence record 289806 | Full Sequence
CTTCAAGGAATTAATTCTATATTCTAAAAACACAAATGATACTTCTAAAAAAAATCATGAATGGCATCAA
CTCTGAATCAAATCTTTGCAGATGCACCTACTTCTCATTTCCACTGTCACATCATTTTTCCAGATCTCGC
TGCCTGTTATGTGGCCCACAAACCAAGACACGTTTTATGGCCATTAAAGCTGGCTGATCGTCGCCAAACA
CCAAATACATATCAATATGTACATTCGAGAAAGAAGCGATCAAAGAAGCGTCTTCGGGCGAGTAGGAGAA
TGCGGAGGAGAAGGAGAACGAGCTGATCTAGTATCTCTCCACAATCCAATGCCAACTGACCAACTGGCCA
TATTCGGAGCAATTTGAAGCCAATTTCCATCGCCTGGCGATCGCTCCATTCTTGGCTATATGTTTTTCAC
CGTTCCCGGGGCCATTTTCAAAGACTCGTCGGTAAGATAAGATTGTGTCACTCGCTGTCTCTCTTCATTT
GTCGAAGAATGCTGAGGAATTTCGCGATGACGTCGGCGAGTATTTTGAAGAATGAGAATAATTTGTATTT
ATACGAAAATCAGTTAGTGGAATTTTCTACAAAAACATGTTATCTATAGATAATTTTGTTGCAAAATATG
TTGACTATGACAAAGATTGTATGTATATACCTTTAATGTATTCTCATTTTCTTATGTATTTATAATGGCA
ATGATGATACTGATGATATTTTAAGATGATGCCAGACCACAGGCTGATTTCTGCGTCTTTTGCCGAACGC
AGTGCATGTGCGGTTGTTGTTTTTTGGAATAGTTTCAATTTTCGGACTGTCCGCTTTGATTTCAGTTTCT
TGGCTTATTCAAAAAGCAAAGTAAAGCCAAAAAAGCGAGATGGCAATACCAAATGCGGCAAAACGGTAGT
GGAAGGAAAGGGGTGCGGGGCAGCGGAAGGAAGGGTGGGGCGGGGCGTGGCGGGGTCTGTGGCTGGGCGC
GACGTCACCGACGTTGGAGCCACTCCTTTGACCATGTGTGCGTGTGTGTATTATTCGTGTCTCGCCACTC
GCCGGTTGTTTTTTTCTTTTTATCTCGCTCTCTCTAGCGCCATCTCGTACGCATGCTCAACGCACCGCAT
GTTGCCGTGTCCTTTATGCGTCATTTTGGCTCGAAATAGGCAATTATTTAAACAAAGATTAGTCAACGAA
AACGCTAAAATAAATAAGTCTACAATATGGTTACTTATTGCCATGTGTGTGCAGCCAACGATAGCAACAA
AAGCAACAACACAGTGGCTTTCCCTCTTTCACTTTTTGTTTGCAAGCGCGTGCGAGCAAGACGGCACGAC
CGGCAAACGCAATTACGCTGACAAAGAGCAGACGAAGTTTTGGCCGAAAAACATCAAGGCGCCTGATACG
AATGCATTTGCAATAACAATTGCGATATTTAATATTGTTTATGAAGCTGTTTGACTTCAAAACACACAAA
AAAAAAAATAAAACAAATTATTTGAAAGAGAATTAGGAATCGGACAGCTTATCGTTACGGGCTAACAGCA
CACCGAGACGAAATAGCTTACCTGACGTCACAGCCTCTGGAAGAACTGCCGCCAAGCAGAGAGAGAGAGA
AAAAGAGGGAGAGCAGCTTAGACCGCATGTGCTTGTGTGTGAGGCGTCTCTCTCTTCGTCTCCTGTTTGC
GCAAACGCATAGACTGCACTGAGAAAATCGATTACCTATTTTTTATGAATGAATATTTGCACTATTACTA
TTCAAAACTATTAAGATAGCAATCACATTCAATAGCCAAATACTATACCACCTGAGCGATGCAACGAAAT
GATCAATTTGAGCAAAAATGCTGCATATTTAGGACGGCATCATTATAGAAATGCTTCTTGCTGTGTACTT
TTCTCTCGTCTGGCAGCTGTTTCGCCGTTATTGTTAAAACCGGCTTAAGTTAGGTGTGTTTTCTACGACT
AGTGATGCCCCTACTAGAAGATGTGTGTTGCACAAATGTCCCTGAATAACCAATTTGAAGTGCAGATAGC
AGTAAACGTAAGCTAATATGAATATTATTTAACTGTAATGTTTTAATATCGCTGGACATTACTAATAAAC
CCACTATAAACACATGTACATATGTATGTTTTGGCATACAATGAGTAGTTGGGGAAAAAATGTGTAAAAG
CACCGTGACCATCACAGCATAAAGATAACCAGCTGAAGTATCGAATATGAGTAACCCCCAAATTGAATCA
CATGCCGCAACTGATAGGACCCATGGAAGTACACTCTTCATGGCGATATACAAGACACACACAAGCACGA
ACACCCAGTTGCGGAGGAAATTCTCCGTAAATGAAAACCCAATCGGCGAACAATTCATACCCATATATGG
TAAAAGTTTTGAACGCGACTTGAGAGCGGAGAGCATTGCGGCTGATAAGGTTTTAGCGCTAAGCGGGCTT
TATAAAACGGGCTGCGGGACCAGTTTTCATATCACTACCGTTTGAGTTCTTGTGCTGTGTGGATACTCCT
CCCGACACAAAGCCGCTCCATCAGCCAGCAGTCGTCTAATCCAGAGACCCCGGATCGGGGTACCAACATG
GACGCACAAACACGACGACGTGAGCGTCGCGCTGAGAAACAAGCTCAATGGAAAGCTGCAAACGGTGGAT
CTCCTCCACATATGGCTTACCCATACGATGTTCCAGATTACGCTCCTCCAAGCTTAATTAAGATGAACGT
AGAGAGCCAACTGAAGACACCGCCAACGCACATTCGAAATCTGGTCAAGCACGTGAACAAGCGAAATTTT
AATGAGAGCAGCGAGCAAATAAATCAGTTCGTTAAAGAGCACGGCCTGGAAGCGGATCGCAGCAGCCTGC
GCCACCTGTTCTCCGTGATCAACTTCAGCGATCTCGTGCCATCAGTTACGGTCCAGCTGCAGGCGAAGCT
CCTGGGCATCCAGTTGGAGCGTCAGCTTCACAGTTCATCGTTTGTGTCCAACATCTGCTACGCTTTTGAC
CAGTTCTTCGCCAGCAACCAGAAGTCCCTGAAGCCTGTTGCGGTAGCGGATCTCGTTGGCCAGGTCGCCC
GACTGACCGGCATCAACAAGGTTTGTGAGTGCGTCTTTGCCTTGGCCTTGACCCACTCCTCGTACACAGA
ACTCAAACATTCTGCCAGGAACAACCTAAAAGGTAGCCTCAGCGAACTTATAGACTCTTACTTGGGTAAT
AAAGGCACCGGCCCAGCCGACAGCGGTCTCCGGGAGATCTCCTTCGATCTACTGCAGTATTTGCTGTGCT
GCCTTAGCGAGTACGTACAACCGCAGGTGGAAGCACAGTTTTTGATCAAGCTTCGTGAGGAGTTTCCGCG
CCAGGCGGTACCGCTGGTTCTAGCGCCGTTCCTTTACGGCTCGACGACGGCGACGATTGCGGGAGCAGGT
GCCAGCGAAACGGATGCGGAGGCCGAAGCGACGACTAATAGCAACAGCTCCAGTTTCGAAGCAGATGCTT
TGAACGAGGTGGGAATCGAGGATATTTATGACCATTTAAGCGAGATAATATTCACCAACCAGGGCAAAAA
TAATATTATGGACACATCTTGGATTAATCTAATCCTTGAAATCGGTTATGAATTTACATCGAGCGTTGAA
GAGTGTAAGAATCATTTGTGTTCCCGCGAGCGAGAACGCGCTGAGCTCCAGTCCAAAGATGTCGCCAAGA
TCGTGGGTCTTATGTGCCGACGGCACTCCTCCCTGCTCGATTGTAATGTGAATCTACCGACGCCGGCGAA
CTTCTGGCCTGGTCAGGGACAGGGCGGTGGCAGCAACAGCAGTGGCTCTTCGCAGACACAAATCACTCCG
CAGCAACAGAACCCGGGCAGCAGTAACAACAACGATGGCAGCGATGGCAATTCGTCCAGTGATAAGAAGG
ACAAGAAGGAGACGACGGAGGCCACGCAAACTTGGAAGCCAGATGTCTTTGTGCAGGCGCTCAAGGAGGT
GGTGCCTCAGCTCAACTGGAAGGACGTGTGCATGGAACTTGATCATCCCGAGTTCGTGCTGAAGGATCGC
ATCGGTTTGGAGCTTTTGCTCACCATCCTTCGGCTGGCCACTGGCTCTAACATATTTCCACATCCAGAAT
GCATTTACCGTCACTGGGCAAACACGGAAGGTCAGCTGTCGCTTATCGCGACAATGCTGAAGAACCCGGA
TCTCTTTTCCTTCGCCGACTTTGTATTTAGCCAGCCAGCGTTGGATGTGCTTAAGACAGCTCCGGATGCG
GACAATAAGGAGATCTCGTCCTGGAAGTCGCTTCACCTGGTGGAGGTGCTGCTCTCCATTGCGGACAAGG
GATACTATACGCAGGTCCATGAGCTATTCAAGTTCCCAGCGCAGAACTGTCCCGATGTGCTATTTTTGGC
CTTATTGAACACAAGTCCGCCTATGACGCCACTGCGTCAGGATCTGTTTAACCAACTGATACCAACGTTC
CTTGGCAACCATCCCAACTCGAACGTGATCTTGGCCAGCGCCTGGAGCTCGAACAGCTTCCAACTTCGTT
CCAATATCATGAATGCTATGTCCGAGTGGTATCTCCGAGGCAATGAGTTCGATCAGGTGAAACTGTCGCG
CATCCTGGATCTTGCCCAGGATTTAAAAGCGCTATCAGCGCTGCTCAACGCCCGTTCATTTTTATTCATT
ATCGACCTGGCTTGCCTTGCCTCTCGGCGCGAGTACCTGAAGCTGGAAAAGTGGCTTACCGATAAAATTC
GCGAACATGGAGAGCCTTTTATGCAGGCTATAATCAAGGTTCTGCACCGCCGCTGCCCGCAGGTTATCAA
CGCCAAAGTGCCAGAGGATCAGCTGCCTCCCAAGCAGGCGCAGCTTTTGCCCGAGACAGTTACAACCATG
ATCAACTGTCTGCAAACGTGCATCAATAACTGCATGCAGCCGGAGATGGTCGAAGTCATCATGCAAATGA
CCGCGAACGTGGCGATTATGGCTAACATGGCGCGTGCCCAACAGCAGCAGCAGCCAGGATTGGTTCCGCC
GCCTCCACCAACAATTCTGCGCGGCCATCGTGGTATGGATCTGCCTGGAGGCATAGTCCCTCCGCCACCG
CAGCAACCGTTCTCCGGAAACCTCAACGCGCAGATGTTTGGACCAGGAATGGATCCGCTAACGAATATGT
CCAACAACTTAGCCGGCCTCAACCTCAGCGGCCCGAACGGAGCATTTAATTTTGGAAACATGCTAACTTC
TCCATCGCGTCTGATGACTCCGGGAGCCAATCCCTATCCGCTGAACCTCATGCAGATGCCGCAGGCTCCG
CCACCACCCAACGTAGGAAACCTAGGCCGCATGCTGCCAGGGGGTCCACAACAGCAGACTCCAACGCCGA
CTCCAACGGCCCCCAATCCAAACAACCCTGTGATGGCCGATCTCCAGATACCTGTGTCAAAGGAAGTTGA
AGACGAGGTCAACTCATACTTTCAGCGCATCTACAACCACCAGCCGAATCCAACGCTGTCCATCGATGAA
GTGCTGGACATTTTGCAAAGATTTAAAGAGTCAAGTAACCGGCGCGAGCAGGAAGTCTTTTTGTGCATGC
TGCGCAATCTGTTCGAGGAATATCGCTTTTTCTGTCAATACCCAGAGAAAGAGCTACAGATTACTGCGCA
GCTATTTGGTGGCATTATTGATCGTAACCTGGTGCCCACTTTTGTTGCACTGGGCCTTTCTCTGCGCTGT
GTCTTGGATGCCCTCCGCAAGCCCGATGGATCTAAGCTTTACTATTTCGGTGTGACGGCACTGGACAGAT
TCAGAACTCGATTGCACACCTACAACAAATACTGCGAGCATATCCGCTCCATTCCTCACTTCTCTGACTT
CCCGCCGCACCTTATTCAGTATGTGGAATACGGAATGCACGGCCAGGAGCCGCCGCCGCAGAAGTTGATT
GGACTCAGCAATACGATTCCTTCGGCGATATCTAGCGGACCAGGAACGGAACCAATTTACAGGAATAGCT
CCATGTTAGGTAATATGCCCGCTGCCACCCCGGGATCGGGACCGAAATCAAACGCTGCTGTATCGCATGC
CACGAGAATGAAGTCCATCGCCAATGCCACCAATATCGACACACTTTTGGTGGCCAACCAGGAAGAGAAA
GTGACTGTGCCACCAGAGCCTGTGCAGGACAAAACTGCCTTTATTTTCAACAACTTGAGCCAGCTGAACA
TACCGCAGAAGTGCGATGAGATAAAGGAGATTATGACCAAGGAGTATTGGCCGTGGCTAGCGCAATATCT
GGTCCTCAAACGCGCATCAATGGAGTTCAACTTCCACACACTATATTACAACTTTTTGGATGCCCTTAAA
AACGGCGAGATCAACCGATTCGTAACCAAAGAGACCCTACGCAACATCAAGGTACTCTTGCGCTCCGATA
AGGGAGTTATTAATTTCTCCGATCGAAGTCTGTTGAAGAACCTCGGACACTGGTTGGGCATGATGACCTT
AGGTCGCAATCGCCCCATCCTGCAGTTGGATCTGGATCTTGCATCCCTTTTGGCTGAGGCTTACCACAAG
GGCCAGCAGGAACTGCTTTTTGTGGTTCCTTTCGTAGCCAAGATCCTTGAGTCATCCGCCAAGTCTCGCA
TCTTCCGATCGCCCAATCCATGGACAATGGGTATCATGTACGTGCTTGCTGAGCTTCACCAGGAGCCAGA
CCTTAAGCTGAACCTGAAGTTTGAAATCGAAGTACTCTGCAAAACACTTAATCTGGAGTTGGCCAAGTTG
CGACAAGTGATCTACCTGAAGGATCCCAATCGAACTCACCGGATTGAAGAGCAGATGTCGCAACCAAAAC
CGAAACAACTTGAGCCAGTGGCTTCTGCGCCAGCTCTACCGCGTGAACAGCAATCCCCGGCACAACCTCC
GCCACCACCACAACAGCAGCAACCACCGCAGCAGCAGGTACCTCCACCGCCATCCTCTGCGGACGTGGAC
GCCCAAAATGCGGCCGCTATGATGATGGCAGCGGGCGGAGCTAATAGTACTCCTGGATCGGTATCTTCGC
CCAATCTACCCACCGATTCCAGCCAGGTGGCACTACCGCCACCAGAGCCGCGCTATTCATACGTGGACGT
AAACGTGAGCAACTTCCAGCTTATTGGTCAGCAGTTGGTACTGCCACCCAATACTCCGTTCCTGCACGCC
AATCCCGGAATCAAACACATGGTCGTCAACGCCGTGGAGCGCACGATAACCGACTGGTTGCAGCCTATTG
TGGACCGAAGCATCCGCATTGCCTGTGCCACCACCGAGCAGATCATCCGCAAGGACTTCGCCCTGGATGC
TGACGAGAACCGAATGCGCACTGCCGCTCATCAGATGGTACGAAACCTTGCCGCCGGCATGGCCATGATT
ACCGGTAAGGATGAGATAGCGCGTGCTATTAGCCAGAATCTGCACAAGGCCTTGCTGTCGGGTCTAAATG
GGATGCCCAGCATGGCTGAGATCCAAGCTGCTGCTATGCAGTTAGCCAGCGAAAATGTTGAGCTAGTTTG
CGCTTTCATTCAGAAAACATCTGCTGAAAAGGCAGCCGCAGAGATCGATAGGCGTCTAAGCACCGATTTC
GAGACCAGAAAAATTGCTCGTGAAGAGGGCAACCGCTTTGTGGACGCCCAGATCCTCACCTATCAACAGG
AGCGTCTTCCAGAAGCAGTGCGCATCAAGGTGGGCGCGGCTCCAGCTACACTTTATGCTGTGTACTCGGA
GTTCGCTAGAAGCATACCTGGCTTCCAGCAGATGAGCGATCGCGATATTGCCCTGTTTGTGCCCAAGCCG
ACGGATTTGTCTCAGCCAAATGTGTTTGCTAATGATGATAGCATGGTATACGGGGAACTGGCTAGCAAAA
TGGAGGCCTTCATGAACACGGCAATCGGAGTGCCGACACTCCAGATCCAGGCTAGCAAGATGCACATGCT
ACTCAACGCCCTGATAGCGACGCGTCGACTGCGTGACCAAGAGTCTGCCTTTAATCTGCTGACCCGCGCG
GTCGAGGGTTTGACCGAAGGATTGGTCAATATGCATGAAAACATGGAGCAAATGAAGATGTACCAAAACA
TCCATCTCCGTATCCTTGGCTTGCTGAACAACAGTTTCGGTGCTCCAAACACAGAGCGAGCGGTAACAAA
GTGTTTCTTCGATATCCGAGAGGAGGTGCGATATAACGTGGAGGCAGCTCGCGCTTTGATTACGTCGCAC
TTTGTCAATCTGAATCAGTTTGACGGAATGCTACGCGACTGCATGGACAACGGAAACAATTATGTGGCTA
TATCGTTCGGTATCGCACTGCTGGAGCGCCTCATCATGGACGATCGAGTGATTAATATTGTTTCGGACAA
CGAATTCATGGCAACTGTTGAGCTGCTAGGTAGGCTGACCCAACACCGTCACCGCTACCCCGAGTGTATC
GTCAACGCCATCGACACCCTGTGGTCCGGCAATTTCAATAGCTCCTCCGATTATTCCCCCTTTAATGGAA
ACGACCGCTATCTGAGCGGCGCTAGCCACTATATTCATAGCGGAATGCACCATGTCCGCTCGTGTGACAC
CGACGACCCCCCCGGACTCCAGGAAAAAACCGAATTCTTGTTGAAAGACTGGGTGGCCTTGTATACCCAG
CAAAATCAACAATCGACCCGTGACGCCCGTAATTTTGGCGCCTTCGTGCAAAAAATGAATACCTACGGCA
TTTTGAAGACCGATGATCTGATTACGCGCTTCTTTCGTCAAGCTACCCATATCTGTACCGACGTCGTCTA
TCGTATGTTTGCTGAACCCAGCCTTCCCATTAATCAAGCTAAGAATAAAATTTTTCAATGGATTGACGCC
TTTGTGCACTTGATCGCCATGCTGGTCCGCCATTCGGGAGAGGCCGGCAACCCCACGACGAAAATTAATT
TGCTCAATAAAGTCTTGGGAATCGTCTTGGGCACCTTGATCAAAGATCACGAAATGCGCGGAGTGTCCTT
TCAACAAGTGGGATATCACCGTTTTTTTATGATGTTGTTTATGGAATTGTGTACCGCTGACGTCATCCTG
GAAAGCTTGATGCATAGCATCGTCAGCGCTTTTGCTTACACATATCACTTGTTGAATCCCAGCGTGGCTC
CGGGATTCTGCTTTGCTTGGTTGGAGCTCATTTCGCATCGCGTCTTCCTGGGCCGCATCCTGGTCCAAAT
TCCCGGGCAAAAGGGCTGGCCACTTTACGCTCAATTGCTGCAGGACCTTTTTAAATATCTTGCGCCCTTC
TTACGCAACACTGAGCTCGGCAAACCAGTCCAGCTTTTGTACAAGGGGACGCTACGTGTTCTGCTCGTTC
TGCTTCACGACTTCCCGGAGTTCTTGTGCGACTATCATTTTGGGTTCTGTGACACCATCCCGCCCAATTG
CGTCCAGATGCGTAACATCATCCTGTCGGCGTTTCCGCGCAACATGCGCTTGCCCGATCCCTTCACGCCC
AACCTAAAAGTGGACATGCTGTCGGACAGTAGTAATGCGCCTAAGGTGCTCAGTAGCTACATTATGAACA
TCCAGCCCGCGAACTTTAAGAAGGATTTGGACTCGTACCTCAAGGCCCGGGCGCCAGTTACTTTTCTATC
GGAATTACGTGGTCACTTGCAGGTGACAAGCGAGCCAGGAACTCGTTACAACATGGCGCTGATGAATGCT
CTGGTCATGTATGTGGGAACTCAGGCGATTGCTTTGATCAGAAACAAAAACTTTGTGCCCAACACCTCGA
ACATAGCACACAGCGCCCACATGGATATCTTCCAGAATCTTGCTGTTGACTTGGATACGGAGGGTCGCTA
TCTGTTCTTGAATGCGATTGCGAACCAGTTGCGCTATCCCAACAGCCACACGCACTACTTCAGCTGTGCG
GTGCTGCATCTGTTTGCCGAGGCCAACTCGGAGGCAATTCAGGAGCAGATCACTCGCGTACTTCTGGAAC
GATTGATCGTGAACCGCCCGCATCCTTGGGGACTGTTGATCACTTTTATTGAGCTGATCAAAAATCCCAT
CTACAAGTTCTGGGACCATGACTTTGTGCACTGTGCGCCAGAGATCACCAAGCTCTTTGAATCGGTGGCC
CGTTCCTGTCTGGCCAAGTCGAACGTCACCCAGCAGTTGAACATGCCCGTCGTCGATGGCGAGGGCCAGG
AGGTAGCCACCATCAACTGATCTAGAGGGCCCGCGGTTCGAAGGTAAGCCTATCCCTAACCCTCTCCTCG
GTCTCGATTCTACGCGTACCGGTCATCATCACCATCACCATTGAGTTTAAACCCGCTGATCAGCCTCGAC
TGTGCCTTCTAAGGCCTGAGCTCGCTGATCAGCCTCGATCGAGGATCCAGACATGATAAGATACATTGAT
GAGTTTGGACAAACCACAACTAGAATGCAGTGAAAAAAATGCTTTATTTGTGAAATTTGTGATGCTATTG
CTTTATTTGTAACCATTATAAGCTGCAATAAACAAGTTAACAACAACAATTGCATTCATTTTATGTTTCA
GGTTCAGGGGGAGGTGTGGGAGGTTTTTTAAAGCAAGTAAAACCTCTACAAATGTGGTATGGCTGATTAT
GATCAGTCGACCGATGCCCTTGAGAGCCTTCAACCCAGTCAGCTCCTTCCGGTGGGCGCGGGGCATGACT
ATCGTCGCCGCACTTATGACTGTCTTCTTTATCATGCAACTCGTAGGACAGGTGCCGGCAGCGCTCTGGG
TCATTTTCGGCGAGGACCGCTTTCGCTGGAGCGCGACGATGATCGGCCTGTCGCTTGCGGTATTCGGAAT
CTTGCACGCCCTCGCTCAAGCCTTCGTCACTGGTCCCGCCACCAAACGTTTCGGCGAGAAGCAGGCCATT
ATCGCCGGCATGGCGGCCGACGCGCTGGGCTACGTCTTGCTGGCGTTCGCGACGCGAGGCTGGATGGCCT
TCCCCATTATGATTCTTCTCGCTTCCGGCGGCATCGGGATGCCCGCGTTGCAGGCCATGCTGTCCAGGCA
GGTAGATGACGACCATCAGGGACAGCTTCAAGGATCGCTCGCGGCTCTTACCAGCCAGCAAAAGGCCAGG
AACCGTAAAAAGGCCGCGTTGCTGGCGTTTTTCCATAGGCTCCGCCCCCCTGACGAGCATCACAAAAATC
GACGCTCAAGTCAGAGGTGGCGAAACCCGACAGGACTATAAAGATACCAGGCGTTTCCCCCTGGAAGCTC
CCTCGTGCGCTCTCCTGTTCCGACCCTGCCGCTTACCGGATACCTGTCCGCCTTTCTCCCTTCGGGAAGC
GTGGCGCTTTCTCAATGCTCACGCTGTAGGTATCTCAGTTCGGTGTAGGTCGTTCGCTCCAAGCTGGGCT
GTGTGCACGAACCCCCCGTTCAGCCCGACCGCTGCGCCTTATCCGGTAACTATCGTCTTGAGTCCAACCC
GGTAAGACACGACTTATCGCCACTGGCAGCAGCCACTGGTAACAGGATTAGCAGAGCGAGGTATGTAGGC
GGTGCTACAGAGTTCTTGAAGTGGTGGCCTAACTACGGCTACACTAGAAGGACAGTATTTGGTATCTGCG
CTCTGCTGAAGCCAGTTACCTTCGGAAAAAGAGTTGGTAGCTCTTGATCCGGCAAACAAACCACCGCTGG
TAGCGGTGGTTTTTTTGTTTGCAAGCAGCAGATTACGCGCAGAAAAAAAGGATCTCAAGAAGATCCTTTG
ATCTTTTCTACGGGGTCTGACGCTCAGTGGAACGAAAACTCACGTTAAGGGATTTTGGTCATGAGATTAT
CAAAAAGGATCTTCACCTAGATCCTTTTAAATTAAAAATGAAGTTTTAAATCAATCTAAAGTATATATGA
GTAAACTTGGTCTGACAGTTACCAATGCTTAATCAGTGAGGCACCTATCTCAGCGATCTGTCTATTTCGT
TCATCCATAGTTGCCTGACTCCCCGTCGTGTAGATAACTACGATACGGGAGGGCTTACCATCTGGCCCCA
GTGCTGCAATGATACCGCGAGACCCACGCTCACCGGCTCCAGATTTATCAGCAATAAACCAGCCAGCCGG
AAGGGCCGAGCGCAGAAGTGGTCCTGCAACTTTATCCGCCTCCATCCAGTCTATTAATTGTTGCCGGGAA
GCTAGAGTAAGTAGTTCGCCAGTTAATAGTTTGCGCAACGTTGTTGCCATTGCTGCAGGCATCGTGGTGT
CACGCTCGTCGTTTGGTATGGCTTCATTCAGCTCCGGTTCCCAACGATCAAGGCGAGTTACATGATCCCC
CATGTTGTGCAAAAAAGCGGTTAGCTCCTTCGGTCCTCCGATCGTTGTCAGAAGTAAGTTGGCCGCAGTG
TTATCACTCATGGTTATGGCAGCACTGCATAATTCTCTTACTGTCATGCCATCCGTAAGATGCTTTTCTG
TGACTGGTGAGTACTCAACCAAGTCATTCTGAGAATAGTGTATGCGGCGACCGAGTTGCTCTTGCCCGGC
GTCAACACGGGATAATACCGCGCCACATAGCAGAACTTTAAAAGTGCTCATCATTGGAAAACGTTCTTCG
GGGCGAAAACTCTCAAGGATCTTACCGCTGTTGAGATCCAGTTCGATGTAACCCACTCGTGCACCCAACT
GATCTTCAGCATCTTTTACTTTCACCAGCGTTTCTGGGTGAGCAAAAACAGGAAGGCAAAATGCCGCAAA
AAAGGGAATAAGGGCGACACGGAAATGTTGAATACTCATACTCTTCCTTTTTCAATATTATTGAAGCATT
TATCAGGGTTATTGTCTCATGAGCGGATACATATTTGAATGTATTTAGAAAAATAAACAAATAGGGGTTC
CGCGCACATTTCCCCGAAAAGTGCCACCTGACGTCTAAGAAACCATTATTATCATGACATTAACCTATAA
AAATAGGCGTATCACGAGGCCCTTTCGT
